Addgene plasmid #164092: pCAG-MCS-EGFP
Purpose: expression of EGFP-tagged proteins under CAG promoter
Depositing lab: Maik Hintze.
Backbone
  Vector backbone: pCAG
  Backbone manufacturer: Connie Cepko (Addgene plasmid # 11151)
  Backbone size w/o insert (bp): 4878
  Vector type: Mammalian Expression
Growth in bacteria
  Bacterial resistance: Ampicillin, 100 μg/mL
  Growth temperature: 37°C
  Growth strain: DH5alpha
  Copy number: High Copy
Gene/Insert
  Gene/Insert name: EGFP
  Species: Other
  Insert size (bp): 735
  Promoter: CAG
  Tag / fusion protein: EGFP (C terminal on backbone)
  Cloning method: Unknown
Terms and licenses: Academic/Nonprofit Terms; Industry Terms: Not Available to Industry
Depositor comments: The original multiple cloning site was replaced by an extended MCS to improve usability of the plasmid for restriction cloning.
How to cite: pCAG-MCS-EGFP was a gift from Maik Hintze (Addgene plasmid # 164092 ; http://n2t.net/addgene:164092 ; RRID:Addgene_164092)
