[The description below was written by a language model from this plasmid's Addgene catalogue record and pLannotate feature annotations shown in this document.]
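Description:
pCAG-MCS-EGFP is a mammalian expression plasmid of about 5.6 kb, built on a pCAG backbone, for producing proteins of interest fused to EGFP. It is maintained in E. coli as a high-copy plasmid through a ColE1/pUC-type origin and is selected with ampicillin via the β-lactamase gene and its native promoter. The record lists no mammalian selection marker. An SV40 origin of replication is annotated, which can support episomal amplification in cells expressing SV40 large T antigen. Short lac promoter/operator, CAP site and lacI fragments are also present and appear to be backbone remnants with no role in the expression cassette.

The expression unit is driven by the CAG promoter, annotated as its three standard parts: the human cytomegalovirus immediate early enhancer, the chicken β-actin promoter, and a chimeric chicken β-actin/rabbit β-globin intron. Together these give strong, broadly active transcription in vertebrate cells. Downstream sits the mammalian codon-optimized EGFP coding sequence, followed by the rabbit β-globin polyadenylation signal. The small HBB fragments flagged on either side of EGFP most likely reflect β-globin exon sequence carried with the intron and 3′ region, not intended coding elements. According to the depositor, the original multiple cloning site was replaced with an extended one to make restriction cloning easier. The feature table does not annotate this site, but an unannotated gap of about 100 bp lies between the intron region and EGFP, consistent with EGFP being recorded as a C-terminal tag. The specific restriction sites are not listed.

The two sequence records (depositor and repository-determined) differ by only a few nucleotides in length and carry the same features. The plasmid is typically used to clone an open reading frame in frame upstream of EGFP to visualize expression and localization of the fusion protein.
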