Features (pLannotate 1.2.2; 18 found; start..end, strand, type, name):
      4..383     +  enhancer       CMV enhancer: human cytomegalovirus immediate early enhancer
    385..660     +  promoter       chicken β-actin promoter: No description available
    661..1673    +  intron         chimeric intron: chimera between introns from chicken β-actin and rabbit β-globin
   1671..1727    +  CDS            HBB (fragment): HBB_LEPEU - Experimental evidence at protein level: Swiss-Prot protein existence level 1. Involved in oxygen transport from the lung to the various peripheral tissues. From Lepus europaeus (European hare).
   1829..2548    +  CDS            EGFP: the original enhanced GFP (Yang et al., 1996) mammalian codon-optimized
   2558..2629    +  CDS            HBB (fragment): HBB_PONPY - Experimental evidence at transcript level: Swiss-Prot protein existence level 2. Involved in oxygen transport from the lung to the various peripheral tissues. From Pongo pygmaeus (Bornean orangutan).
   2700..2755    +  polyA_signal   β-globin poly(A) signal: rabbit β-globin polyadenylation signal (Gil and Proudfoot, 1987)
   3140..3156    -  protein_bind   lac operator: The lac repressor binds to the lac operator to inhibit transcription in E. coli. This inhibition can be relieved by adding lactose or isopropyl-β-D-thiogalactopyranoside (IPTG). lac repressor encoded by lacI
   3164..3194    -  promoter       lac promoter: promoter for the E. coli lac operon
   3209..3230    -  protein_bind   CAP binding site: CAP binding activates transcription in the presence of cAMP. E. coli catabolite activator protein
   3243..3282    -  CDS            lacI (fragment): lac repressor; lacI; The lac repressor binds to the lac operator to inhibit transcription in E. coli. This inhibition can be relieved by adding lactose or isopropyl-β-D-thiogalactopyranoside (IPTG).
   3289..3311    +  promoter       SV40 promoter (fragment): SV40 enhancer and early promoter
   3335..3470    +  rep_origin     SV40 ori: SV40 origin of replication
   3490..3624    +  polyA_signal   SV40 poly(A) signal: SV40 polyadenylation signal
   3626..3680    -  CDS            lacI (fragment): lac repressor; lacI; The lac repressor binds to the lac operator to inhibit transcription in E. coli. This inhibition can be relieved by adding lactose or isopropyl-β-D-thiogalactopyranoside (IPTG).
   3863..4451    -  rep_origin     ori: high-copy-number ColE1/pMB1/pBR322/pUC origin of replication
   4622..5482    -  CDS            AmpR: β-lactamase; bla; confers resistance to ampicillin, carbenicillin, and related antibiotics
   5483..5587    -  promoter       AmpR promoter: bla
>Addgene plasmid #164092 | pCAG-MCS-EGFP | depositor full sequence | sequence record 318387 | pCAG-MCS-EGFP sequence 5613 bps
GTCGACATTGATTATTGACTAGTTATTAATAGTAATCAATTACGGGGTCATTAGTTCATAGCCCATATAT
GGAGTTCCGCGTTACATAACTTACGGTAAATGGCCCGCCTGGCTGACCGCCCAACGACCCCCGCCCATTG
ACGTCAATAATGACGTATGTTCCCATAGTAACGCCAATAGGGACTTTCCATTGACGTCAATGGGTGGAGT
ATTTACGGTAAACTGCCCACTTGGCAGTACATCAAGTGTATCATATGCCAAGTACGCCCCCTATTGACGT
CAATGACGGTAAATGGCCCGCCTGGCATTATGCCCAGTACATGACCTTATGGGACTTTCCTACTTGGCAG
TACATCTACGTATTAGTCATCGCTATTACCATGGTCGAGGTGAGCCCCACGTTCTGCTTCACTCTCCCCA
TCTCCCCCCCCTCCCCACCCCCAATTTTGTATTTATTTATTTTTTAATTATTTTGTGCAGCGATGGGGGC
GGGGGGGGGGGGGGCGCGCGCCAGGCGGGGCGGGGCGGGGCGAGGGGCGGGGCGGGGCGAGGCGGAGAGG
TGCGGCGGCAGCCAATCAGAGCGGCGCGCTCCGAAAGTTTCCTTTTATGGCGAGGCGGCGGCGGCGGCGG
CCCTATAAAAAGCGAAGCGCGCGGCGGGCGGGAGTCGCTGCGTTGCCTTCGCCCCGTGCCCCGCTCCGCG
CCGCCTCGCGCCGCCCGCCCCGGCTCTGACTGACCGCGTTACTCCCACAGGTGAGCGGGCGGGACGGCCC
TTCTCCTCCGGGCTGTAATTAGCGCTTGGTTTAATGACGGCTCGTTTCTTTTCTGTGGCTGCGTGAAAGC
CTTAAAGGGCTCCGGGAGGGCCCTTTGTGCGGGGGGGAGCGGCTCGGGGGGTGCGTGCGTGTGTGTGTGC
GTGGGGAGCGCCGCGTGCGGCCCGCGCTGCCCGGCGGCTGTGAGCGCTGCGGGCGCGGCGCGGGGCTTTG
TGCGCTCCGCGTGTGCGCGAGGGGAGCGCGGCCGGGGGCGGTGCCCCGCGGTGCGGGGGGGCTGCGAGGG
GAACAAAGGCTGCGTGCGGGGTGTGTGCGTGGGGGGGTGAGCAGGGGGTGTGGGCGCGGCGGTCGGGCTG
TAACCCCCCCCTGCACCCCCCTCCCCGAGTTGCTGAGCACGGCCCGGCTTCGGGTGCGGGGCTCCGTACG
GGGCGTGGCGCGGGGCTCGCCGTGCCGGGCGGGGGGTGGCGGCAGGTGGGGGTGCCGGGCGGGGCGGGGC
CGCCTCGGGCCGGGGAGGGCTCGGGGGAGGGGCGCGGCGGCCCCCGGAGCGCCGGCGGCTGTCGAGGCGC
GGCGAGCCGCAGCCATTGCCTTTTATGGTAATCGTGCGAGAGGGCGCAGGGACTTCCTTTGTCCCAAATC
TGTGCGGAGCCGAAATCTGGGAGGCGCCGCCGCACCCCCTCTAGCGGGCGCGGGGCGAAGCGGTGCGGCG
CCGGCAGGAAGGAAATGGGCGGGGAGGGCCTTCGTGCGTCGCCGCGCCGCCGTCCCCTTCTCCCTCTCCA
GCCTCGGGGCTGTCCGCGGGGGGACGGCTGCCTTCGGGGGGGACGGGGCAGGGCGGGGTTCGGCTTCTGG
CGTGTGACCGGCGGCTCTAGAGCCTCTGCTAACCATGTTCATGCCTTCTTCTTTTTCCTACAGCTCCTGG
GCAACGTGCTGGTTATTGTGCTGTCTCATCATTTTGGCAAAGAATTCGCTAGCTCGAGCGCGCGCGTGTA
CACGTCTTCGAAGAGCTCCTTAAGACGCGTATCGATATCAATTGCGTCGACGGCACCCGGGATCCACCGG
TCGCCACCATGGTGAGCAAGGGCGAGGAGCTGTTCACCGGGGTGGTGCCCATCCTGGTCGAGCTGGACGG
CGACGTAAACGGCCACAAGTTCAGCGTGTCCGGCGAGGGCGAGGGCGATGCCACCTACGGCAAGCTGACC
CTGAAGTTCATCTGCACCACCGGCAAGCTGCCCGTGCCCTGGCCCACCCTCGTGACCACCCTGACCTACG
GCGTGCAGTGCTTCAGCCGCTACCCCGACCACATGAAGCAGCACGACTTCTTCAAGTCCGCCATGCCCGA
AGGCTACGTCCAGGAGCGCACCATCTTCTTCAAGGACGACGGCAACTACAAGACCCGCGCCGAGGTGAAG
TTCGAGGGCGACACCCTGGTGAACCGCATCGAGCTGAAGGGCATCGACTTCAAGGAGGACGGCAACATCC
TGGGGCACAAGCTGGAGTACAACTACAACAGCCACAACGTCTATATCATGGCCGACAAGCAGAAGAACGG
CATCAAGGTGAACTTCAAGATCCGCCACAACATCGAGGACGGCAGCGTGCAGCTCGCCGACCACTACCAG
CAGAACACCCCCATCGGCGACGGCCCCGTGCTGCTGCCCGACAACCACTACCTGAGCACCCAGTCCGCCC
TGAGCAAAGACCCCAACGAGAAGCGCGATCACATGGTCCTGCTGGAGTTCGTGACCGCCGCCGGGATCAC
TCTCGGCATGGACGAGCTGTACAAGTAAAGCGGCCGCACTCCTCAGGTGCAGGCTGCCTATCAGAAGGTG
GTGGCTGGTGTGGCCAATGCCCTGGCTCACAAATACCACTGAGATCTTTTTCCCTCTGCCAAAAATTATG
GGGACATCATGAAGCCCCTTGAGCATCTGACTTCTGGCTAATAAAGGAAATTTATTTTCATTGCAATAGT
GTGTTGGAATTTTTTGTGTCTCTCACTCGGAAGGACATATGGGAGGGCAAATCATTTAAAACATCAGAAT
GAGTATTTGGTTTAGAGTTTGGCAACATATGCCCATATGCTGGCTGCCATGAACAAAGGTTGGCTATAAA
GAGGTCATCAGTATATGAAACAGCCCCCTGCTGTCCATTCCTTATTCCATAGAAAAGCCTTGACTTGAGG
TTAGATTTTTTTTATATTTTGTTTTGTGTTATTTTTTTCTTTAACATCCCTAAAATTTTCCTTACATGTT
TTACTAGCCAGATTTTTCCTCCTCTCCTGACTACTCCCAGTCATAGCTGTCCCTCTTCTCTTATGGAGAT
CCCTCGACCTGCAGCCCAAGCTTGGCGTAATCATGGTCATAGCTGTTTCCTGTGTGAAATTGTTATCCGC
TCACAATTCCACACAACATACGAGCCGGAAGCATAAAGTGTAAAGCCTGGGGTGCCTAATGAGTGAGCTA
ACTCACATTAATTGCGTTGCGCTCACTGCCCGCTTTCCAGTCGGGAAACCTGTCGTGCCAGCGGATCCGC
ATCTCAATTAGTCAGCAACCATAGTCCCGCCCCTAACTCCGCCCATCCCGCCCCTAACTCCGCCCAGTTC
CGCCCATTCTCCGCCCCATGGCTGACTAATTTTTTTTATTTATGCAGAGGCCGAGGCCGCCTCGGCCTCT
GAGCTATTCCAGAAGTAGTGAGGAGGCTTTTTTGGAGGCCTAGGCTTTTGCAAAAAGCTAACTTGTTTAT
TGCAGCTTATAATGGTTACAAATAAAGCAATAGCATCACAAATTTCACAAATAAAGCATTTTTTTCACTG
CATTCTAGTTGTGGTTTGTCCAAACTCATCAATGTATCTTATCATGTCTGGATCCGCTGCATTAATGAAT
CGGCCAACGCGCGGGGAGAGGCGGTTTGCGTATTGGGCGCTCTTCCGCTTCCTCGCTCACTGACTCGCTG
CGCTCGGTCGTTCGGCTGCGGCGAGCGGTATCAGCTCACTCAAAGGCGGTAATACGGTTATCCACAGAAT
CAGGGGATAACGCAGGAAAGAACATGTGAGCAAAAGGCCAGCAAAAGGCCAGGAACCGTAAAAAGGCCGC
GTTGCTGGCGTTTTTCCATAGGCTCCGCCCCCCTGACGAGCATCACAAAAATCGACGCTCAAGTCAGAGG
TGGCGAAACCCGACAGGACTATAAAGATACCAGGCGTTTCCCCCTGGAAGCTCCCTCGTGCGCTCTCCTG
TTCCGACCCTGCCGCTTACCGGATACCTGTCCGCCTTTCTCCCTTCGGGAAGCGTGGCGCTTTCTCAATG
CTCACGCTGTAGGTATCTCAGTTCGGTGTAGGTCGTTCGCTCCAAGCTGGGCTGTGTGCACGAACCCCCC
GTTCAGCCCGACCGCTGCGCCTTATCCGGTAACTATCGTCTTGAGTCCAACCCGGTAAGACACGACTTAT
CGCCACTGGCAGCAGCCACTGGTAACAGGATTAGCAGAGCGAGGTATGTAGGCGGTGCTACAGAGTTCTT
GAAGTGGTGGCCTAACTACGGCTACACTAGAAGGACAGTATTTGGTATCTGCGCTCTGCTGAAGCCAGTT
ACCTTCGGAAAAAGAGTTGGTAGCTCTTGATCCGGCAAACAAACCACCGCTGGTAGCGGTGGTTTTTTTG
TTTGCAAGCAGCAGATTACGCGCAGAAAAAAAGGATCTCAAGAAGATCCTTTGATCTTTTCTACGGGGTC
TGACGCTCAGTGGAACGAAAACTCACGTTAAGGGATTTTGGTCATGAGATTATCAAAAAGGATCTTCACC
TAGATCCTTTTAAATTAAAAATGAAGTTTTAAATCAATCTAAAGTATATATGAGTAAACTTGGTCTGACA
GTTACCAATGCTTAATCAGTGAGGCACCTATCTCAGCGATCTGTCTATTTCGTTCATCCATAGTTGCCTG
ACTCCCCGTCGTGTAGATAACTACGATACGGGAGGGCTTACCATCTGGCCCCAGTGCTGCAATGATACCG
CGAGACCCACGCTCACCGGCTCCAGATTTATCAGCAATAAACCAGCCAGCCGGAAGGGCCGAGCGCAGAA
GTGGTCCTGCAACTTTATCCGCCTCCATCCAGTCTATTAATTGTTGCCGGGAAGCTAGAGTAAGTAGTTC
GCCAGTTAATAGTTTGCGCAACGTTGTTGCCATTGCTACAGGCATCGTGGTGTCACGCTCGTCGTTTGGT
ATGGCTTCATTCAGCTCCGGTTCCCAACGATCAAGGCGAGTTACATGATCCCCCATGTTGTGCAAAAAAG
CGGTTAGCTCCTTCGGTCCTCCGATCGTTGTCAGAAGTAAGTTGGCCGCAGTGTTATCACTCATGGTTAT
GGCAGCACTGCATAATTCTCTTACTGTCATGCCATCCGTAAGATGCTTTTCTGTGACTGGTGAGTACTCA
ACCAAGTCATTCTGAGAATAGTGTATGCGGCGACCGAGTTGCTCTTGCCCGGCGTCAATACGGGATAATA
CCGCGCCACATAGCAGAACTTTAAAAGTGCTCATCATTGGAAAACGTTCTTCGGGGCGAAAACTCTCAAG
GATCTTACCGCTGTTGAGATCCAGTTCGATGTAACCCACTCGTGCACCCAACTGATCTTCAGCATCTTTT
ACTTTCACCAGCGTTTCTGGGTGAGCAAAAACAGGAAGGCAAAATGCCGCAAAAAAGGGAATAAGGGCGA
CACGGAAATGTTGAATACTCATACTCTTCCTTTTTCAATATTATTGAAGCATTTATCAGGGTTATTGTCT
CATGAGCGGATACATATTTGAATGTATTTAGAAAAATAAACAAATAGGGGTTCCGCGCACATTTCCCCGA
AAAGTGCCACCTG
