Features (pLannotate 1.2.2; 18 found; start..end, strand, type, name):
      5..384     +  enhancer       CMV enhancer: human cytomegalovirus immediate early enhancer
    386..661     +  promoter       chicken β-actin promoter: No description available
    662..1678    +  intron         chimeric intron: chimera between introns from chicken β-actin and rabbit β-globin
   1676..1732    +  CDS            HBB (fragment): HBB_LEPEU - Experimental evidence at protein level: Swiss-Prot protein existence level 1. Involved in oxygen transport from the lung to the various peripheral tissues. From Lepus europaeus (European hare).
   1834..2553    +  CDS            EGFP: the original enhanced GFP (Yang et al., 1996) mammalian codon-optimized
   2563..2634    +  CDS            HBB (fragment): HBB_PONPY - Experimental evidence at transcript level: Swiss-Prot protein existence level 2. Involved in oxygen transport from the lung to the various peripheral tissues. From Pongo pygmaeus (Bornean orangutan).
   2705..2760    +  polyA_signal   β-globin poly(A) signal: rabbit β-globin polyadenylation signal (Gil and Proudfoot, 1987)
   3145..3161    -  protein_bind   lac operator: The lac repressor binds to the lac operator to inhibit transcription in E. coli. This inhibition can be relieved by adding lactose or isopropyl-β-D-thiogalactopyranoside (IPTG). lac repressor encoded by lacI
   3169..3199    -  promoter       lac promoter: promoter for the E. coli lac operon
   3214..3235    -  protein_bind   CAP binding site: CAP binding activates transcription in the presence of cAMP. E. coli catabolite activator protein
   3248..3287    -  CDS            lacI (fragment): lac repressor; lacI; The lac repressor binds to the lac operator to inhibit transcription in E. coli. This inhibition can be relieved by adding lactose or isopropyl-β-D-thiogalactopyranoside (IPTG).
   3294..3316    +  promoter       SV40 promoter (fragment): SV40 enhancer and early promoter
   3340..3475    +  rep_origin     SV40 ori: SV40 origin of replication
   3495..3629    +  polyA_signal   SV40 poly(A) signal: SV40 polyadenylation signal
   3631..3685    -  CDS            lacI (fragment): lac repressor; lacI; The lac repressor binds to the lac operator to inhibit transcription in E. coli. This inhibition can be relieved by adding lactose or isopropyl-β-D-thiogalactopyranoside (IPTG).
   3868..4456    -  rep_origin     ori: high-copy-number ColE1/pMB1/pBR322/pUC origin of replication
   4627..5487    -  CDS            AmpR: β-lactamase; bla; confers resistance to ampicillin, carbenicillin, and related antibiotics
   5488..5592    -  promoter       AmpR promoter: bla
>Addgene plasmid #164092 | pCAG-MCS-EGFP | addgene full sequence | sequence record 322571 | Addgene NGS Result
GGTCGACATTGATTATTGACTAGTTATTAATAGTAATCAATTACGGGGTCATTAGTTCATAGCCCATATA
TGGAGTTCCGCGTTACATAACTTACGGTAAATGGCCCGCCTGGCTGACCGCCCAACGACCCCCGCCCATT
GACGTCAATAATGACGTATGTTCCCATAGTAACGCCAATAGGGACTTTCCATTGACGTCAATGGGTGGAG
TATTTACGGTAAACTGCCCACTTGGCAGTACATCAAGTGTATCATATGCCAAGTACGCCCCCTATTGACG
TCAATGACGGTAAATGGCCCGCCTGGCATTATGCCCAGTACATGACCTTATGGGACTTTCCTACTTGGCA
GTACATCTACGTATTAGTCATCGCTATTACCATGGTCGAGGTGAGCCCCACGTTCTGCTTCACTCTCCCC
ATCTCCCCCCCCTCCCCACCCCCAATTTTGTATTTATTTATTTTTTAATTATTTTGTGCAGCGATGGGGG
CGGGGGGGGGGGGGGGGCGCGCCAGGSGGGGSGGGGCGGGGCGAGGGGCGGGGCGGGGCGAGGCGGAGAG
GTGCGGCGGCAGCCAATCAGAGCGGCGCGCTCCGAAAGTTTCCTTTTATGGCGAGGCGGCGGCGGCGGCG
GCCCTATAAAAAGCGAAGCGCGCGGCGGGCGGGAGTCGCTGCGCGCTGCCTTCGCCCCGTGCCCCGCTCC
GCCGCCGCCTCGCGCCGCCCGCCCCGGCTCTGACTGACCGCGTTACTCCCACAGGTGAGCGGGCGGGACG
GCCCTTCTCCTCCGGGCTGTAATTAGCGCTTGGTTTAATGACGGCTTGTTTCTTTTCTGTGGCTGCGTGA
AAGCCTTGAGGGGCTCCGGGAGGGCCCTTTGTGCGGGGGGAGCGGCTCGGGGGGTGCGTGCGTGTGTGTG
TGCGTGGGGAGCGCCGCGTGCGGCTCCGCGCTGCCCGGCGGCTGTGAGCGCTGCGGGCGCGGCGCGGGGC
TTTGTGCGCTCCGCAGTGTGCGCGAGGGGAGCGCGGCCGGGGGCGGTGCCCCGCGGTGCGGGGGGGGCTG
CGAGGGGAACAAAGGCTGCGTGCGGGGTGTGTGCGTGGGGGGGTGAGCAGGGGGTGTGGGCGCGTCGGTC
GGGCTGCAACCCCCCCTGCACCCCCCTCCCCGAGTTGCTGAGCACGGCCCGGCTTCGGGTGCGGGGCTCC
GTACGGGGCGTGGCGCGGGGCTCGCCGTGCCGGGCGGGGGGTGGCGGCAGGTGGGGGTGCCGGGCGGGGC
GGGGCCGCCTCGGGCCGGGGAGGGCTCGGGGGAGGGGCGCGGCGGCCCCCGGAGCGCCGGCGGCTGTCGA
GGCGCGGCGAGCCGCAGCCATTGCCTTTTATGGTAATCGTGCGAGAGGGCGCAGGGACTTCCTTTGTCCC
AAATCTGTGCGGAGCCGAAATCTGGGAGGCGCCGCCGCACCCCCTCTAGCGGGCGCGGGGCGAAGCGGTG
CGGCGCCGGCAGGAAGGAAATGGGCGGGGAGGGCCTTCGTGCGTCGCCGCGCCGCCGTCCCCTTCTCCCT
CTCCAGCCTCGGGGCTGTCCGCGGGGGGACGGCTGCCTTCGGGGGGGACGGGGCAGGGCGGGGTTCGGCT
TCTGGCGTGTGACCGGCGGCTCTAGAGCCTCTGCTAACCATGTTCATGCCTTCTTCTTTTTCCTACAGCT
CCTGGGCAACGTGCTGGTTATTGTGCTGTCTCATCATTTTGGCAAAGAATTCGCTAGCTCGAGCGCGCGC
GTGTACACGTCTTCGAAGAGCTCCTTAAGACGCGTATCGATATCAATTGCGTCGACGGCACCCGGGATCC
ACCGGTCGCCACCATGGTGAGCAAGGGCGAGGAGCTGTTCACCGGGGTGGTGCCCATCCTGGTCGAGCTG
GACGGCGACGTAAACGGCCACAAGTTCAGCGTGTCCGGCGAGGGCGAGGGCGATGCCACCTACGGCAAGC
TGACCCTGAAGTTCATCTGCACCACCGGCAAGCTGCCCGTGCCCTGGCCCACCCTCGTGACCACCCTGAC
CTACGGCGTGCAGTGCTTCAGCCGCTACCCCGACCACATGAAGCAGCACGACTTCTTCAAGTCCGCCATG
CCCGAAGGCTACGTCCAGGAGCGCACCATCTTCTTCAAGGACGACGGCAACTACAAGACCCGCGCCGAGG
TGAAGTTCGAGGGCGACACCCTGGTGAACCGCATCGAGCTGAAGGGCATCGACTTCAAGGAGGACGGCAA
CATCCTGGGGCACAAGCTGGAGTACAACTACAACAGCCACAACGTCTATATCATGGCCGACAAGCAGAAG
AACGGCATCAAGGTGAACTTCAAGATCCGCCACAACATCGAGGACGGCAGCGTGCAGCTCGCCGACCACT
ACCAGCAGAACACCCCCATCGGCGACGGCCCCGTGCTGCTGCCCGACAACCACTACCTGAGCACCCAGTC
CGCCCTGAGCAAAGACCCCAACGAGAAGCGCGATCACATGGTCCTGCTGGAGTTCGTGACCGCCGCCGGG
ATCACTCTCGGCATGGACGAGCTGTACAAGTAAAGCGGCCGCACTCCTCAGGTGCAGGCTGCCTATCAGA
AGGTGGTGGCTGGTGTGGCCAATGCCCTGGCTCACAAATACCACTGAGATCTTTTTCCCTCTGCCAAAAA
TTATGGGGACATCATGAAGCCCCTTGAGCATCTGACTTCTGGCTAATAAAGGAAATTTATTTTCATTGCA
ATAGTGTGTTGGAATTTTTTGTGTCTCTCACTCGGAAGGACATATGGGAGGGCAAATCATTTAAAACATC
AGAATGAGTATTTGGTTTAGAGTTTGGCAACATATGCCCATATGCTGGCTGCCATGAACAAAGGTTGGCT
ATAAAGAGGTCATCAGTATATGAAACAGCCCCCTGCTGTCCATTCCTTATTCCATAGAAAAGCCTTGACT
TGAGGTTAGATTTTTTTTATATTTTGTTTTGTGTTATTTTTTTCTTTAACATCCCTAAAATTTTCCTTAC
ATGTTTTACTAGCCAGATTTTTCCTCCTCTCCTGACTACTCCCAGTCATAGCTGTCCCTCTTCTCTTATG
GAGATCCCTCGACCTGCAGCCCAAGCTTGGCGTAATCATGGTCATAGCTGTTTCCTGTGTGAAATTGTTA
TCCGCTCACAATTCCACACAACATACGAGCCGGAAGCATAAAGTGTAAAGCCTGGGGTGCCTAATGAGTG
AGCTAACTCACATTAATTGCGTTGCGCTCACTGCCCGCTTTCCAGTCGGGAAACCTGTCGTGCCAGCGGA
TCCGCATCTCAATTAGTCAGCAACCATAGTCCCGCCCCTAACTCCGCCCATCCCGCCCCTAACTCCGCCC
AGTTCCGCCCATTCTCCGCCCCATGGCTGACTAATTTTTTTTATTTATGCAGAGGCCGAGGCCGCCTCGG
CCTCTGAGCTATTCCAGAAGTAGTGAGGAGGCTTTTTTGGAGGCCTAGGCTTTTGCAAAAAGCTAACTTG
TTTATTGCAGCTTATAATGGTTACAAATAAAGCAATAGCATCACAAATTTCACAAATAAAGCATTTTTTT
CACTGCATTCTAGTTGTGGTTTGTCCAAACTCATCAATGTATCTTATCATGTCTGGATCCGCTGCATTAA
TGAATCGGCCAACGCGCGGGGAGAGGCGGTTTGCGTATTGGGCGCTCTTCCGCTTCCTCGCTCACTGACT
CGCTGCGCTCGGTCGTTCGGCTGCGGCGAGCGGTATCAGCTCACTCAAAGGCGGTAATACGGTTATCCAC
AGAATCAGGGGATAACGCAGGAAAGAACATGTGAGCAAAAGGCCAGCAAAAGGCCAGGAACCGTAAAAAG
GCCGCGTTGCTGGCGTTTTTCCATAGGCTCCGCCCCCCTGACGAGCATCACAAAAATCGACGCTCAAGTC
AGAGGTGGCGAAACCCGACAGGACTATAAAGATACCAGGCGTTTCCCCCTGGAAGCTCCCTCGTGCGCTC
TCCTGTTCCGACCCTGCCGCTTACCGGATACCTGTCCGCCTTTCTCCCTTCGGGAAGCGTGGCGCTTTCT
CATAGCTCACGCTGTAGGTATCTCAGTTCGGTGTAGGTCGTTCGCTCCAAGCTGGGCTGTGTGCACGAAC
CCCCCGTTCAGCCCGACCGCTGCGCCTTATCCGGTAACTATCGTCTTGAGTCCAACCCGGTAAGACACGA
CTTATCGCCACTGGCAGCAGCCACTGGTAACAGGATTAGCAGAGCGAGGTATGTAGGCGGTGCTACAGAG
TTCTTGAAGTGGTGGCCTAACTACGGCTACACTAGAAGAACAGTATTTGGTATCTGCGCTCTGCTGAAGC
CAGTTACCTTCGGAAAAAGAGTTGGTAGCTCTTGATCCGGCAAACAAACCACCGCTGGTAGCGGTGGTTT
TTTTGTTTGCAAGCAGCAGATTACGCGCAGAAAAAAAGGATCTCAAGAAGATCCTTTGATCTTTTCTACG
GGGTCTGACGCTCAGTGGAACGAAAACTCACGTTAAGGGATTTTGGTCATGAGATTATCAAAAAGGATCT
TCACCTAGATCCTTTTAAATTAAAAATGAAGTTTTAAATCAATCTAAAGTATATATGAGTAAACTTGGTC
TGACAGTTACCAATGCTTAATCAGTGAGGCACCTATCTCAGCGATCTGTCTATTTCGTTCATCCATAGTT
GCCTGACTCCCCGTCGTGTAGATAACTACGATACGGGAGGGCTTACCATCTGGCCCCAGTGCTGCAATGA
TACCGCGAGACCCACGCTCACCGGCTCCAGATTTATCAGCAATAAACCAGCCAGCCGGAAGGGCCGAGCG
CAGAAGTGGTCCTGCAACTTTATCCGCCTCCATCCAGTCTATTAATTGTTGCCGGGAAGCTAGAGTAAGT
AGTTCGCCAGTTAATAGTTTGCGCAACGTTGTTGCCATTGCTACAGGCATCGTGGTGTCACGCTCGTCGT
TTGGTATGGCTTCATTCAGCTCCGGTTCCCAACGATCAAGGCGAGTTACATGATCCCCCATGTTGTGCAA
AAAAGCGGTTAGCTCCTTCGGTCCTCCGATCGTTGTCAGAAGTAAGTTGGCCGCAGTGTTATCACTCATG
GTTATGGCAGCACTGCATAATTCTCTTACTGTCATGCCATCCGTAAGATGCTTTTCTGTGACTGGTGAGT
ACTCAACCAAGTCATTCTGAGAATAGTGTATGCGGCGACCGAGTTGCTCTTGCCCGGCGTCAATACGGGA
TAATACCGCGCCACATAGCAGAACTTTAAAAGTGCTCATCATTGGAAAACGTTCTTCGGGGCGAAAACTC
TCAAGGATCTTACCGCTGTTGAGATCCAGTTCGATGTAACCCACTCGTGCACCCAACTGATCTTCAGCAT
CTTTTACTTTCACCAGCGTTTCTGGGTGAGCAAAAACAGGAAGGCAAAATGCCGCAAAAAAGGGAATAAG
GGCGACACGGAAATGTTGAATACTCATACTCTTCCTTTTTCAATATTATTGAAGCATTTATCAGGGTTAT
TGTCTCATGAGCGGATACATATTTGAATGTATTTAGAAAAATAAACAAATAGGGGTTCCGCGCACATTTC
CCCGAAAAGTGCCACCTG
